Addgene plasmid #99292: hSTARR-seq_SCP1 vector
Purpose: (Empty Backbone) Vector to measure enhancer activity of candidates from a DNA library by STARR-seq.
Depositing lab: Alexander Stark. Depositing organization: Research Institute of Molecular Pathology (IMP). Publication: Resolving systematic errors in widely used enhancer activity assays in human cells. Muerdter F, Boryn LM, Woodfin AR, Neumayr C, Rath M, Zabidi MA, Pagani M, Haberle V, Kazmar T, Catarino RR, Schernhuber K, Arnold CD, Stark A. Nat Methods. 2017 Dec 11. pii: nmeth.4534. doi: 10.1038/nmeth.4534. PubMed 29256496.
Backbone
  Vector backbone: hSTARR-seq_SCP1 vector
  Backbone manufacturer: Promega
  Backbone size (bp): 2851
  Vector type: Mammalian Expression ; hSTARR-seq screening vector
Growth in bacteria
  Bacterial resistance: Chloramphenicol and Ampicillin, 25 & 100 μg/mL
  Growth temperature: 37°C
  Growth strain: ccdB Survival
  Copy number: High Copy
Gene/Insert
  Gene/Insert name: None
Terms and licenses: Academic/Nonprofit Terms; Industry Terms: Not Available to Industry
Depositor comments: This screening vector can screen a DNA library which can be inserted via the AgeI and SalI restriction sides using subsequent In-Fusion reaction (Clontech) . Please see bioRxiv for preprint article. Posted 17 July 2017. DOI: 10.1101/164590
How to cite: hSTARR-seq_SCP1 vector was a gift from Alexander Stark (Addgene plasmid # 99292 ; http://n2t.net/addgene:99292 ; RRID:Addgene_99292)
