[The description below was written by a language model from this plasmid's Addgene catalogue record.]
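Description:
hSTARR-seq_SCP1 vector is an empty mammalian screening backbone for STARR-seq (self-transcribing active regulatory region sequencing), a massively parallel assay that measures the enhancer activity of candidate fragments from a DNA library in human cells. The record lists it as a mammalian expression/hSTARR-seq screening vector built on a Promega-derived backbone of about 2.85 kb, with no insert. It is a high-copy plasmid in bacteria, selected with both ampicillin and chloramphenicol, and it is propagated in a ccdB-tolerant strain. That combination implies that the cloning site holds a chloramphenicol-resistance/ccdB counter-selection cassette, which the library replaces, although the record does not describe this cassette explicitly and no feature table is provided.

Library fragments are introduced between the AgeI and SalI restriction sites by In-Fusion recombination cloning. In the STARR-seq design, candidates sit within the transcribed region downstream of a minimal core promoter, so an active enhancer drives its own transcription. Its activity can then be read out by sequencing the reporter RNA and comparing transcript abundance with representation in the input library. The name indicates that the core promoter here is SCP1, a synthetic "super core promoter", but the record gives no further detail on the promoter, the reporter transcript, the polyadenylation signal or the origin of replication. The associated publication addresses systematic errors in widely used enhancer activity assays in human cells, and this vector belongs to that effort.
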