>Addgene plasmid #99292 | hSTARR-seq_SCP1 vector | addgene full sequence | sequence record 193172 | Addgene NGS Result
GGCTGTCCCCAGTGCAAGTGCAGGTGCCAGAACATTTCTCTGGCCTAACTGGCCGGTACCTGAGCTCCCT
AGGGTACTTATATAAGGGGGTGGGGGCGCGTTCGTCCTCAGTCGCGATCGAACACTCGAGCCGAGCAGAC
GTGCCTACGGACCGGGGCCCGGTCGTGAGGCACTGGGCAGGTAAGTATCAAGGTTACAAGACAGGTTTAA
GGAGACCAATAGAAACTGGGCTTGTCGAGACAGAGAAGACTCTTGCGTTTCTGATAGGCACCTATTGGTC
TTACTGACATCCACTTTGCCTTTCTCTCCACAGGTGTCCACCCTGCAGGCTTAAGCATGGCTAGCAAAGG
AGAAGAACTCTTCACTGGAGTTGTCCCAATTCTTGTTGAATTAGATTGATCTAGAGCATGCACCGGTGAT
ATCGCGGCCGCATTAGGCACCCCAGGCTTTACACTTTATGCTTCCGGCTCGTATAATGTGTGGATTTTGA
GTTAGGATCCGTCGAGATTTTCAGGAGCTAAGGAAGCTAAAATGGAGAAAAAAATCACTGGATATACCAC
CGTTGATATATCCCAATGGCATCGTAAAGAACATTTTGAGGCATTTCAGTCAGTTGCTCAATGTACCTAT
AACCAGACCGTTCAGCTGGATATTACGGCCTTTTTAAAGACCGTAAAGAAAAATAAGCACAAGTTTTATC
CGGCCTTTATTCACATTCTTGCCCGCCTGATGAATGCTCATCCGGAATTCCGTATGGCAATGAAAGACGG
TGAGCTGGTGATATGGGATAGTGTTCACCCTTGTTACACCGTTTTCCATGAGCAAACTGAAACGTTTTCA
TCGCTCTGGAGTGAATACCACGACGATTTCCGGCAGTTTCTACACATATATTCGCAAGATGTGGCGTGTT
ACGGTGAAAACCTGGCCTATTTCCCTAAAGGGTTTATTGAGAATATGTTTTTCGTCTCAGCCAATCCCTG
GGTGAGTTTCACCAGTTTTGATTTAAACGTGGCCAATATGGACAACTTCTTCGCCCCCGTTTTCACCATG
GGCAAATATTATACGCAAGGCGACAAGGTGCTGATGCCGCTGGCGATTCAGGTTCATCATGCCGTTTGTG
ATGGCTTCCATGTCGGCAGAATGCTTAATGAATTACAACAGTACTGCGATGAGTGGCAGGGCGGGGCGTA
AACGCGTGGATCCGGCTTACTAAAAGCCAGATAACAGTATGCGTATTTGCGCGCTGATTTTTGCGGTATA
AGAATATATACTGATATGTATACCCGAAGTATGTCAAAAAGAGGTATGCTATGAAGCAGCGTATTACAGT
GACAGTTGACAGCGACAGCTATCAGTTGCTCAAGGCATATATGATGTCAATATCTCCGGTCTGGTAAGCA
CAACCATGCAGAATGAAGCCCGTCGTCTGCGTGCCGAACGCTGGAAAGCGGAAAATCAGGAAGGGATGGC
TGAGGTCGCCCGGTTTATTGAAATGAACGGCTCTTTTGCTGACGAGAACAGGGGCTGGTGAAATGCAGTT
TAAGGTTTACACCTATAAAAGAGAGAGCCGTTATCGTCTGTTTGTGGATGTACAGAGTGATATTATTGAC
ACGCCCGGGCGACGGATGGTGATCCCCCTGGCCAGTGCACGTCTGCTGTCAGATAAAGTCTCCCGTGAAC
TTTACCCGGTGGTGCATATCGGGGATGAAAGCTGGCGCATGATGACCACCGATATGGCCAGTGTGCCGGT
CTCCGTTATCGGGGAAGAAGTGGCTGATCTCAGCCACCGCGAAAATGACATCAAAAACGCCATTAACCTG
ATGTTCTGGGGAATATAAATGTCAGGCTCCCTTATACACAGCCAGTCTGCAGGATATCGTCGACGAATTC
GGCCGGCCGCTTCGAGCAGACATGATAAGATACATTGATGAGTTTGGACAAACCACAACTAGAATGCAGT
GAAAAAAATGCTTTATTTGTGAAATTTGTGATGCTATTGCTTTATTTGTAACCATTATAAGCTGCAATAA
ACAAGTTAACAACAACAATTGCATTCATTTTATGTTTCAGGTTCAGGGGGAGGTGTGGGAGGTTTTTTAA
AGCAAGTAAAACCTCTACAAATGTGGTAAAATCGATAAGGATCCGACCGATGCCCTTGAGAGCCTTCAAC
CCAGTCAGCTCCTTCCGGTGGGCGCGGGGCATGACTATCGTCGCCGCACTTATGACTGTCTTCTTTATCA
TGCAACTCGTAGGACAGGTGCCGGCAGCGCTCTTCCGCTTCCTCGCTCACTGACTCGCTGCGCTCGGTCG
TTCGGCTGCGGCGAGCGGTATCAGCTCACTCAAAGGCGGTAATACGGTTATCCACAGAATCAGGGGATAA
CGCAGGAAAGAACATGTGAGCAAAAGGCCAGCAAAAGGCCAGGAACCGTAAAAAGGCCGCGTTGCTGGCG
TTTTTCCATAGGCTCCGCCCCCCTGACGAGCATCACAAAAATCGACGCTCAAGTCAGAGGTGGCGAAACC
CGACAGGACTATAAAGATACCAGGCGTTTCCCCCTGGAAGCTCCCTCGTGCGCTCTCCTGTTCCGACCCT
GCCGCTTACCGGATACCTGTCCGCCTTTCTCCCTTCGGGAAGCGTGGCGCTTTCTCATAGCTCACGCTGT
AGGTATCTCAGTTCGGTGTAGGTCGTTCGCTCCAAGCTGGGCTGTGTGCACGAACCCCCCGTTCAGCCCG
ACCGCTGCGCCTTATCCGGTAACTATCGTCTTGAGTCCAACCCGGTAAGACACGACTTATCGCCACTGGC
AGCAGCCACTGGTAACAGGATTAGCAGAGCGAGGTATGTAGGCGGTGCTACAGAGTTCTTGAAGTGGTGG
CCTAACTACGGCTACACTAGAAGAACAGTATTTGGTATCTGCGCTCTGCTGAAGCCAGTTACCTTCGGAA
AAAGAGTTGGTAGCTCTTGATCCGGCAAACAAACCACCGCTGGTAGCGGTGGTTTTTTTGTTTGCAAGCA
GCAGATTACGCGCAGAAAAAAAGGATCTCAAGAAGATCCTTTGATCTTTTCTACGGGGTCTGACGCTCAG
TGGAACGAAAACTCACGTTAAGGGATTTTGGTCATGAGATTATCAAAAAGGATCTTCACCTAGATCCTTT
TAAATTAAAAATGAAGTTTTAAATCAATCTAAAGTATATATGAGTAAACTTGGTCTGACAGCGGCCGCAA
ATGCTAAACCACTGCAGTGGTTACCAGTGCTTGATCAGTGAGGCACCGATCTCAGCGATCTGCCTATTTC
GTTCGTCCATAGTGGCCTGACTCCCCGTCGTGTAGATCACTACGATTCGTGAGGGCTTACCATCAGGCCC
CAGCGCAGCAATGATGCCGCGAGAGCCGCGTTCACCGGCCCCCGATTTGTCAGCAATGAACCAGCCAGCA
GGGAGGGCCGAGCGAAGAAGTGGTCCTGCTACTTTGTCCGCCTCCATCCAGTCTATGAGCTGCTGTCGTG
ATGCTAGAGTAAGAAGTTCGCCAGTGAGTAGTTTCCGAAGAGTTGTGGCCATTGCTACTGGCATCGTGGT
ATCACGCTCGTCGTTCGGTATGGCTTCGTTCAACTCTGGTTCCCAGCGGTCAAGCCGGGTCACATGATCA
CCCATATTATGAAGAAATGCAGTCAGCTCCTTAGGGCCTCCGATCGTTGTCAGAAGTAAGTTGGCCGCGG
TGTTGTCGCTCATGGTAATGGCAGCACTACACAATTCTCTTACCGTCATGCCATCCGTAAGATGCTTTTC
CGTGACCGGCGAGTACTCAACCAAGTCGTTTTGTGAGTAGTGTATACGGCGACCAAGCTGCTCTTGCCCG
GCGTCTATACGGGACAACACCGCGCCACATAGCAGTACTTTGAAAGTGCTCATCATCGGGAATCGTTCTT
CGGGGCGGAAAGACTCAAGGATCTTGCCGCTATTGAGATCCAGTTCGATATAGCCCACTCTTGCACCCAG
TTGATCTTCAGCATCTTTTACTTTCACCAGCGTTTCGGGGTGTGCAAAAACAGGCAAGCAAAATGCCGCA
AAGAAGGGAATGAGTGCGACACGAAAATGTTGGATGCTCATACTCGTCCTTTTTCAATATTATTGAAGCA
TTTATCAGGGTTACTAGTACGTCTCTCAAGGATAAGTAAGTAATATTAAGGTACGGGAGGTATTGGACAG
GCCGCAATAAAATATCTTTATTTTCATTACATCTGTGTGTTGGTTTTTTGTGTGAATCGATAGTACTAAC
ATACGCTCTCCATCAAAACAAAACGAAACAAAACAAACTAGCAAAATA
